>Addgene plasmid #153910 | pGBW-m4252989 | addgene full sequence | sequence record 300451 | Ginkgo NGS Result
GCTATCGTCAGCTTACCTTTTTGGCAGCGATCGCGGCTCCCGACATCTTGGACCATTAGCTCCACAGGTA
TCTTCTTCCCTCTAGTGGTCATAACAGCAGCTTCAGCTACCTCTCAATTCAAAAAACCCCTCAAGACCCG
TTTAGAGGCCCCAAGGGGTTATGCTATCAATCGTTGCGTTACACACACAAAAAACCAACACACATCCATC
TTCGATGGATAGCGATTTTATTATCTAACTGCTGATCGAGTGTAGCCAGATCTAGTAATCAATTACGGGG
TCATTAGTTCATAGCCCATATATGGAGTTCCGCGTTACATAACTTACGGTAAATGGCCCGCCTGGCTGAC
CGCCCAACGACCCCCGCCCATTGACGTCAATAATGACGTATGTTCCCATAGTAACGCCAATAGGGACTTT
CCATTGACGTCAATGGGTGGAGTATTTACGGTAAACTGCCCACTTGGCAGTACATCAAGTGTATCATATG
CCAAGTACGCCCCCTATTGACGTCAATGACGGTAAATGGCCCGCCTGGCATTATGCCCAGTACATGACCT
TATGGGACTTTCCTACTTGGCAGTACATCTACGTATTAGTCATCGCTATTACCATGCTGATGCGGTTTTG
GCAGTACATCAATGGGCGTGGATAGCGGTTTGACTCACGGGGATTTCCAAGTCTCCACCCCATTGACGTC
AATGGGAGTTTGTTTTGGCACCAAAATCAACGGGACTTTCCAAAATGTCGTAACAACTCCGCCCCATTGA
CGCAAATGGGCGGTAGGCGTGTACGGTGGGAGGTCTATATAAGCAGAGCTGGTTTAGTGAACCGTCAGAT
CAGATCTTTGTCGATCCTACCATCCACTCGACACACCCGCCAGCGGCCGCCACCATGTACAGCTTTGTAT
CTGAAGAGACAGGCACTCTCATCGTTAATTCAGTGTTGCTGTTCCTGGCATTTGTGGTCTTCCTTTTAGT
GACCCTAGCGATACTGACGGCCCTCCGGCTGTGCGCTTATTGTTGTAACATTGTCAACGTTAGTCTCGTG
AAGCCCTCGTTCTACGTTTATTCCCGCGTGAAAAATCTAAACAGCTCCCGTGTGCCTGATCTTCTTGTCT
AAGGATCCGCAGGCCTCTGCTAGCTTGACTGACTGAGATACAGCGTACCTTCAGCTCACAGACATGATAA
GATACATTGATGAGTTTGGACAAACCACAACTAGAATGCAGTGAAAAAAATGCTTTATTTGTGAAATTTG
TGATGCTATTGCTTTATTTGTAACCATTATAAGCTGCAATAAACAAGTTAACAACAACAATTGCATTCAT
TTTATGTTTCAGGTTCAGGGGGAGGTGTGGGAGGTTTTTTAAAGCAAGTAAAACCTCTACAAATGTGGTA
TTGGCCCATCTCTATCGGTATCGTAGCATAACCCCTTGGGGCCTCTAAACGGGTCTTGAGGGGTTTTTTG
TGCCCCTCGGGCCGGATTGCTATCTACCGGCATTGGCGCAGAAAAAAATGCCTGATGCGACGCTGCGCGT
CTTATACTCCCACATATGCCAGATTCAGCAACGGATACGGCTTCCCCAACTTGCCCACTTCCATACGTGT
CCTCCTTACCAGAAATTTATCCTTAAGGTCGTCAGCTATCCTGCAGGCGATCTCTCGATTTCGATCAAGA
CATTCCTTTAATGGTCTTTTCTGGACACCACTAGGGGTCAGAAGTAGTTCATCAAACTTTCTTCCCTCCC
TAATCTCATTGGTTACCTTGGGCTATCGAAACTTAATTAACCAGTCAAGTCAGCTACTTGGCGAGATCGA
CTTGTCTGGGTTTCGACTACGCTCAGAATTGCGTCAGTCAAGTTCGATCTGGTCCTTGCTATTGCACCCG
TTCTCCGATTACGAGTTTCATTTAAATCATGTGAGCAAAAGGCCAGCAAAAGGCCAGGAACCGTAAAAAG
GCCGCGTTGCTGGCGTTTTTCCATAGGCTCCGCCCCCCTGACGAGCATCACAAAAATCGACGCTCAAGTC
AGAGGTGGCGAAACCCGACAGGACTATAAAGATACCAGGCGTTTCCCCCTGGAAGCTCCCTCGTGCGCTC
TCCTGTTCCGACCCTGCCGCTTACCGGATACCTGTCCGCCTTTCTCCCTTCGGGAAGCGTGGCGCTTTCT
CATAGCTCACGCTGTAGGTATCTCAGTTCGGTGTAGGTCGTTCGCTCCAAGCTGGGCTGTGTGCACGAAC
CCCCCGTTCAGCCCGACCGCTGCGCCTTATCCGGTAACTATCGTCTTGAGTCCAACCCGGTAAGACACGA
CTTATCGCCACTGGCAGCAGCCACTGGTAACAGGATTAGCAGAGCGAGGTATGTAGGCGGTGCTACAGAG
TTCTTGAAGTGGTGGCCTAACTACGGCTACACTAGAAGAACAGTATTTGGTATCTGCGCTCTGCTGAAGC
CAGTTACCTTCGGAAAAAGAGTTGGTAGCTCTTGATCCGGCAAACAAACCACCGCTGGTAGCGGTGGTTT
TTTTGTTTGCAAGCAGCAGATTACGCGCAGAAAAAAAGGATCTCAAGAAGATCCTTTGATCTTTTCTACG
GGGTCTGACGCTCAGTGGAACGAAAACTCACGTTAAGGGATTTTGGTCATGAGATTATCAAAAAGGATCT
TCACCTAGATCCTTTTAAATTAAAAATGAAGTTTTAAATCAATCTAAAGTATATATGAGTAAACTTGGTC
TGACAGTTACCAATGCTTAATCAGTGAGGCACCTATCTCAGCGATCTGTCTATTTCGTTCATCCATAGTT
GCATTTAAATTTCCGAACTCTCCAAGGCCCTCGTCGGAAAATCTTCAAACCTTTCGTCCGATCCATCTTG
CAGGCTACCTCTCGAACGAACTATCGCAAGTCTCTTGGCCGGCCTTGCGCCTTGGCTATTGCTTGGCAGC
GCCTATCGCCAGGTATTACTCCAATCCCGAATATCCGAGATCGGGATCACCCGAGAGAAGTTCAACCTAC
ATCCTCAATCCCGATCTATCCGAGATCCGAGGAATATCGAAATCGGGGCGCGCCTGGCCTCCGCGCCGGG
TTTTGGCGCCTCCCGCGGGCGCCCCCCTCGTCACGGCGAGCGCTGCCACGTCAGACGAAGGGCGCAGGAG
CGTCCTGATCCTTCCGCCCGGACGCTCAGGACAGCGGCCCGCTGCTCATAAGACTCGGCCTTAGAACCCC
AGTATCAGCAGAAGGACATTTTAGGACGGGACTTGGGTGACTCTAGGGCACTGGTTTTCTTTCCAGAGAG
CGGAACAGGCGAGGAAAAGTAGTCCCTTCTCGGCGATTCTGCGGAGGGATCTCCGTGGGGCGGTGAACGC
CGATGATTATATAAGGACGCGCCGGGTGTGGCACAGCTAGTTCCGTCGCAGCCGGGATTTGGGTCGCGGT
TCTTGTTTGTGGATCGCTGTGATCGTCACTTGGTGAGTAGCGGGCTGCTGGGCTGGCCGGGGCTTTCGTG
GCCGCCGGGCCGCTCGGTGGGACGGAAGCGTGTGGAGAGACCGCCAAGGGCTGTAGTCTGGGTCCGCGAG
CAAGGTTGCCCTGAACTGGGGGTTGGGGGGAGCGCAGCAAAATGGCGGCTGTTCCCGAGTCTTGAATGGA
AGACGCTTGTGAGGCGGGCTGTGAGGTCGTTGAAACAAGGTGGGGGGCATGGTGGGCGGCAAGAACCCAA
GGTCTTGAGCCCTTCGCTAATGCGGGAAAGCTCTTATTCGGGTGAGATGGGCTGGGCACCATCTGGGGAC
CCTGACGTGAAGTTTGTCACTGACTGGAGAACTCGGTTTGTCGTCTGTTGCGGGGGCGGCAGTTATGGCG
GTGCCGTTGGGCAGTGCACCCGTACCTTTGGGAGCGCGCGCCCTCGTCGTGTCGTGACGTCACCCGTTCT
GTTGGCTTATAATGCAGGGTGGGGCCACCAGCCGGTAGGTGTGCGGTAGGCTTTTCTCCGTCGCAGGACG
CAGGGTTCGGGCCTAGGGTAGGCTCTCCTGAATCGACAGGCGCCGGACCTCTGGTGAGGGGAGGGATAAG
TGAGGCGTCAGTTTCTTTGGTCGGTTTTATGTACCTATCTTCTTAAGTAGCTGAAGCTCCGGTTTTGAAC
TATGCGCTCGGGGTTGGCGAGTGTGTTTTGTGAAGTTTTTTAGGCACCTTTTGAAATGTAATCATTTGGG
TCAATATGTAATTTTCAGTGTTAGACTTGTAAATTGTCCGCTAAATTCTGGCCGTTTTTGGCTTTTTTGT
TAGACAACATGGGTAAAAAGCCTGAACTCACCGCGACGTCTGTCGAGAAGTTTCTGATCGAAAAGTTCGA
CAGCGTCTCCGACCTGATGCAGCTCTCGGAGGGCGAAGAATCTCGTGCTTTCAGCTTCGATGTAGGAGGG
CGTGGATATGTCCTGCGGGTAAATAGCTGCGCCGATGGTTTCTACAAAGATCGTTATGTTTATCGGCACT
TTGCATCCGCCGCGCTCCCGATTCCGGAAGTGCTTGACATTGGGGAGTTCAGCGAGAGCCTGACCTATTG
CATCTCCCGCCGTGCACAGGGTGTCACGTTGCAAGACCTGCCTGAAACCGAACTGCCCGCTGTTCTGCAG
CCGGTCGCGGAGGCAATGGATGCCATCGCTGCCGCCGATCTTAGCCAGACGAGCGGGTTCGGCCCATTCG
GACCGCAAGGAATCGGTCAATACACTACATGGCGTGATTTCATATGCGCGATTGCTGATCCCCATGTGTA
TCACTGGCAAACTGTGATGGACGACACCGTCAGTGCGTCCGTCGCGCAGGCTCTCGATGAGCTGATGCTT
TGGGCCGAGGACTGCCCCGAAGTCCGGCACCTCGTGCACGCGGATTTCGGCTCCAACAATGTCCTGACGG
ACAATGGCCGCATAACAGCGGTCATTGACTGGAGCGAGGCGATGTTCGGGGATTCCCAATACGAGGTCGC
CAACATCTTCTTCTGGAGGCCGTGGTTGGCTTGTATGGAGCAGCAGACGCGCTACTTCGAGCGGAGGCAT
CCGGAGCTTGCAGGATCGCCCCGGCTCCGGGCGTATATGCTCCGCATTGGTCTTGACCAACTCTATCAGA
GCTTGGTTGACGGCAATTTCGATGATGCAGCTTGGGCGCAGGGTCGATGCGACGCAATCGTCCGATCCGG
AGCCGGGACTGTCGGGCGTACACAAATCGCCCGCAGAAGCGCCGCCGTCTGGACCGATGGCTGTGTAGAA
GTACTCGCCGATAGTGGAAACCGACGCCCCAGCACTCGTCCGAGGGCAAAGGAATAAGCTAGTATGTAAG
CCTAGTCTTAGATAATAAAATCGCTATCCATCGAAGATGGATGTGTGTTGGTTTTTTGTGTGTGTAACGC
TAGGCGCGCCTGGTGTACCGAGAACGATCCTCTCAGTGCGAGTCTCGACGATCCATATCGTTGCTTGGCA
GTCAGCCAGTCGGAATCCAGCTTGGGACCCAGGAAGTCCAATCGTCAGATATTGTACTCAAGCCTGGTCA
CGGCAGCGTACCGATCTGTTTAAACCTAGATATTGATAGTCTGATCGGTCAACGTATAATCGAGTCCTAG
CTTTTGCAAACATCTATCAAGAGACAGGATCAGCAGGAGGCTTTCGCATGAGTATTCAACATTTCCGTGT
CGCCCTTATTCCCTTTTTTGCGGCATTTTGCCTTCCTGTTTTTGCTCACCCAGAAACGCTGGTGAAAGTA
AAAGATGCTGAAGATCAGTTGGGTGCGCGAGTGGGTTACATCGAACTGGATCTCAACAGCGGTAAGATCC
TTGAGAGTTTTCGCCCCGAAGAACGCTTTCCAATGATGAGCACTTTTAAAGTTCTGCTATGTGGCGCGGT
ATTATCCCGTATTGACGCCGGGCAAGAGCAACTCGGTCGCCGCATACACTATTCTCAGAATGACTTGGTT
GAGTATTCACCAGTCACAGAAAAGCATCTTACGGATGGCATGACAGTAAGAGAATTATGCAGTGCTGCCA
TAACCATGAGTGATAACACTGCGGCCAACTTACTTCTGACAACGATTGGAGGACCGAAGGAGCTAACCGC
TTTTTTGCACAACATGGGGGATCATGTAACTCGCCTTGATCGTTGGGAACCGGAGCTGAATGAAGCCATA
CCAAACGACGAGCGTGACACCACGATGCCTGTAGCAATGGCAACAACCTTGCGTAAACTATTAACTGGCG
AACTACTTACTCTAGCTTCCCGGCAACAGTTGATAGACTGGATGGAGGCGGATAAAGTTGCAGGACCACT
TCTGCGCTCGGCCCTTCCGGCTGGCTGGTTTATTGCTGATAAATCTGGAGCCGGTGAGCGTGGGTCTCGC
GGTATCATTGCAGCACTGGGGCCAGATGGTAAGCCCTCCCGTATCGTAGTTATCTACACGACGGGGAGTC
AGGCAACTATGGATGAACGAAATAGACAGATCGCTGAGATAGGTGCCTCACTGATTAAGCATTGGTAACC
GATTCTAGGTGCATTGGCGCAGAAAAAAATGCCTGATGCGACGCTGCGCGTCTTATACTCCCACATATGC
CAGATTCAGCAACGGATACGGCTTCCCCAACTTGCCCACTTCCATACGTGTCCTCCTTACCAGAAATTTA
TCCTTAAGATCCCGAATCGTTTAAACTCGACTCTGGCTCTATCGAATCTCCGTCGTTTCGAGCTTACGCG
AACAGCCGTGGCGCTCATTTGCTCGTCGGGCATCGAATCTCGTCA
Features (pLannotate 1.2.2; 19 found; start..end, strand, type, name):
     44..115     +  misc_feature   5' β-globin insulator: insulator upstream of the human β-globin locus (Farrell et al., 2002)
    120..166     -  terminator     T7 terminator: transcription terminator for bacteriophage T7 RNA polymerase
    184..232     -  polyA_signal   poly(A) signal: synthetic polyadenylation signal
    313..616     +  enhancer       CMV enhancer: human cytomegalovirus immediate early enhancer
    689..706     -  promoter       CMV promoter (fragment): human cytomegalovirus (CMV) immediate early promoter
    769..820     +  promoter       CMVd2 promoter: truncated human cytomegalovirus (CMV) immediate early promoter that yields moderately reduced expression relative to the full-length promoter
    895..1119    +  CDS            E: VEMP_SARS2 - Experimental evidence at protein level: Swiss-Prot protein existence level 1. Plays a central role in virus morphogenesis and assembly. Acts as a viroporin and self-assembles in host membranes forming pentameric protein-lipid pores that allow ion transport. Also plays a role in the induction of apoptosis (By similarity). Regulates the localization of S protein at cis-Golgi, the place of virus budding (PubMed:33229438). May act by slowing down the cell secretory pathway (PubMed:33229438). May interfere with tight-junction stability by interacting with host MPP5. This would result i
   1188..1309    -  polyA_signal   SV40 poly(A) signal: SV40 polyadenylation signal
   1332..1401    -  CDS            large T antigen (fragment): large T antigen from SV40 (simian virus 40)
   1424..1470    +  terminator     T7 terminator: transcription terminator for bacteriophage T7 RNA polymerase
   1500..1636    +  terminator     rrnG terminator: transcription terminator from the E. coli ribosomal RNA rrnG operon (Albrechtsen et al., 1991)
   1681..1752    +  misc_feature   3' β-globin insulator: insulator downstream of the human β-globin locus (Farrell et al., 2002)
   1978..2566    -  rep_origin     ori: high-copy-number ColE1/pMB1/pBR322/pUC origin of replication
   2738..2802    -  CDS            bla(M) (fragment): β-lactamase lacking the signal sequence; bla(M); allows cytosolic expression of β-lactamase
   3066..4275    +  promoter       UbC promoter: human ubiquitin C promoter
   4285..5306    +  CDS            HygR (fragment): hygromycin B phosphotransferase confers resistance to hygromycin
   5334..5382    +  polyA_signal   poly(A) signal: synthetic polyadenylation signal
   5648..6508    +  CDS            AmpR: β-lactamase; bla; confers resistance to ampicillin, carbenicillin, and related antibiotics
   6521..6657    +  terminator     rrnG terminator: transcription terminator from the E. coli ribosomal RNA rrnG operon (Albrechtsen et al., 1991)
