[The description below was written by a language model from this plasmid's Addgene catalogue record and pLannotate feature annotations shown in this document.]
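Description:
pGBW-m4252989 is a mammalian expression plasmid carrying the wild-type envelope (E) gene of SARS-CoV-2, built on a pTwist_CMV_Hygro_6 backbone from which an AarI site was removed. In bacteria it replicates from a high-copy ColE1/pUC-type origin and is selected with ampicillin through a full-length β-lactamase (AmpR) gene. A short additional β-lactamase fragment is also annotated but appears to be a remnant. The sequenced record is about 6.8 kb, consistent with the listed backbone plus a small insert.

The E coding sequence, roughly 225 bp in the annotation (221 bp in the catalogue entry), sits downstream of the CMV immediate-early enhancer and promoter. The annotation software labels the core promoter region as a truncated CMVd2 form plus a small CMV fragment, whereas the catalogue simply lists CMV. Transcripts are terminated by an SV40 polyadenylation signal, next to which lies a small piece of SV40 large T antigen sequence. No epitope tag or reporter is annotated on the insert. The expression cassette is bracketed by 5' and 3' β-globin insulator elements and by bacterial and phage terminators (T7, rrnG), which help isolate it from transcriptional read-through and neighbouring regulatory influences. A separate cassette uses the human ubiquitin C promoter to drive hygromycin B phosphotransferase, followed by a synthetic poly(A) signal, allowing hygromycin selection of transfected mammalian cells.

E is a small viroporin involved in coronavirus morphogenesis and assembly. This plasmid is intended for expressing it in mammalian cells, but the record does not specify particular applications beyond that.
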