Addgene plasmid #153910: pGBW-m4252989
Purpose: Mammalian expression plasmid for SARS-CoV-2 E (envelope)
Depositing lab: Ginkgo Bioworks & Benjie Chen. Depositing organization: Ginkgo Bioworks.
Backbone
  Vector backbone: pTwist_CMV_Hygro_6 with AarI site removed
  Backbone size w/o insert (bp): 6525
  Vector type: Mammalian Expression
  Selectable markers: Hygromycin
Growth in bacteria
  Bacterial resistance: Ampicillin, 100 μg/mL
  Growth temperature: 37°C
  Growth strain: DH5alpha
  Copy number: High Copy
Gene/Insert
  Gene/Insert name: SARS-CoV-2 E (envelope) (alt names: envelope protein; E protein)
  Species: Severe acute respiratory syndrome coronavirus 2
  Insert size (bp): 221
  Mutation: wt
  Entrez Gene: E (a.k.a. GU280_gp04)
  Promoter: CMV
  Cloning method: Unknown
Resource information
  A portion of this plasmid was derived from a plasmid made by: GinkgoBioworks
Depositor comments: NCBI reference sequence: 43740570
How to cite: pGBW-m4252989 was a gift from Ginkgo Bioworks & Benjie Chen (Addgene plasmid # 153910 ; http://n2t.net/addgene:153910 ; RRID:Addgene_153910)
